>Addgene plasmid #240585 | pET21a asyn(66-140) K96A | addgene full sequence | sequence record 481897 | Addgene NGS Result
TGGCGAATGGG
[124 nt withheld, positions 12-135]
C
[91 nt withheld, positions 137-227]
A
[49 nt withheld, positions 229-277]
CCTTTGACGTTGGAGTCCACGTTCTTT
[37 nt withheld, positions 305-341]
ACCCTATCTCGGTCTATTCTTTTGATTTATAAGGGATTTTGCCGATTTCGGCCTATTGGTTAAAAAATGA
GCTGATTTAACAAAAATTTAACGCGAATTTTAACAAAATATTAACGCTTACAATTTAGGTGGCACTTTTC
GGGGAAATGTGCGCGGAACCCCTATTTGTTTATTTTTCTAAATACATTCAAATATGTATCCGCTCATGAG
ACAATAACCCTGATAAATGCTTCAATAATATTGAAAAAGGAAGAGTATGAGTATTCAACATTTCCGTGTC
GCCCTTATTCCCTTTTTTGCGGCATTTTGCCTTCCTGTTTTTGCTCACCCAGAAACGCTGGTGAAAGTAA
AAGATGCTGAAGATCAGTTGGGTGCACGAGTGGGTTACATCGAACTGGATCTCAACAGCGGTAAGATCCT
TGAGAGTTTTCGCCCCGAAGAACGTTTTCCAATGATGAGCACTTTTAAAGTTCTGCTATGTGGCGCGGTA
TTATCCCGTATTGACGCCGGGCAAGAGCAACTCGGTCGCCGCATACACTATTCTCAGAATGACTTGGTTG
AGTACTCACCAGTCACAGAAAAGCATCTTACGGATGGCATGACAGTAAGAGAATTATGCAGTGCTGCCAT
AACCATGAGTGATAACACTGCGGCCAACTTACTTCTGACAACGATCGGAGGACCGAAGGAGCTAACCGCT
TTTTTGCACAACATGGGGGATCATGTAACTCGCCTTGATCGTTGGGAACCGGAGCTGAATGAAGCCATAC
CAAACGACGAGCGTGACACCACGATGCCTGCAGCAATGGCAACAACGTTGCGCAAACTATTAACTGGCGA
ACTACTTACTCTAGCTTCCCGGCAACAATTAATAGACTGGATGGAGGCGGATAAAGTTGCAGGACCACTT
CTGCGCTCGGCCCTTCCGGCTGGCTGGTTTATTGCTGATAAATCTGGAGCCGGTGAGCGTGGGTCTCGCG
GTATCATTGCAGCACTGGGGCCAGATGGTAAGCCCTCCCGTATCGTAGTTATCTACACGACGGGGAGTCA
GGCAACTATGGATGAACGAAATAGACAGATCGCTGAGATAGGTGCCTCACTGATTAAGCATTGGTAACTG
TCAGACCAAGTTTACTCATATATACTTTAGATTGATTTAAAACTTCATTTTTAATTTAAAAGGATCTAGG
TGAAGATCCTTTTTGATAATCTCATGACCAAAATCCCTTAACGTGAGTTTTCGTTCCACTGAGCGTCAGA
CCCCGTAGAAAAGATCAAAGGATCTTCTTGAGATCCTTTTTTTCTGCGCGTAATCTGCTGCTTGCAAACA
AAAAAACCACCGCTACCAGCGGTGGTTTGTTTGCCGGATCAAGAGCTACCAACTCTTTTTCCGAAGGTAA
CTGGCTTCAGCAGAGCGCAGATACCAAATACTGTCCTTCTAGTGTAGCCGTAGTTAGGCCACCACTTCAA
GAACTCTGTAGCACCGCCTACATACCTCGCTCTGCTAATCCTGTTACCAGTGGCTGCTGCCAGTGGCGAT
AAGTCGTGTCTTACCGGGTTGGACTCAAGACGATAGTTACCGGATAAGGCGCAGCGGTCGGGCTGAACGG
GGGGTTCGTGCACACAGCCCAGCTTGGAGCGAACGACCTACACCGAACTGAGATACCTACAGCGTGAGCT
ATGAGAAAGCGCCACGCTTCCCGAAGGGAGAAAGGCGGACAGGTATCCGGTAAGCGGCAGGGTCGGAACA
GGAGAGCGCACGAGGGAGCTTCCAGGGGGAAACGCCTGGTATCTTTATAGTCCTGTCGGGTTTCGCCACC
TCTGACTTGAGCGTCGATTTTTGTGATGCTCGTCAGGGGGGCGGAGCCTATGGAAAAACGCCAGCAACGC
GGCCTTTTTACGGTTCCTGGCCTTTTGCTGGCCTTTTGCTCACATGTTCTTTCCTGCGTTATCCCCTGAT
TCTGTGGATAACCGTATTACCGCCTTTGAGTGAGCTGATACCGCTCGCCGCAGCCGAACGACCGAGCGCA
GCGAGTCAGTGAGCGAGGAAGCGGAAGAGCGCCTGATGCGGTATTTTCTCCTTACGCATCTGTGCGGTAT
TTCACACCGCAATGGTGCACTCTCAGTACAATCTGCTCTGATGCCGCATAGTTAAGCCAGTATACACTCC
GCTATCGCTACGTGACTGGGTCATGGCTGCGCCCCGACACCCGCCAACACCCGCTGACGCGCCCTGACGG
GCTTGTCTGCTCCCGGCATCCGCTTACAGACAAGCTGTGACCGTCTCCGGGAGCTGCATGTGTCAGAGGT
TTTCACCGTCATCACCGAAACGCGCGAGGCAGCTGCGGTAAAGCTCATCAGCGTGGTCGTGAAGCGATTC
ACAGATGTCTGCCTGTTCATCCGCGTCCAGCTCGTTGAGTTTCTCCAGAAGCGTTAATGTCTGGCTTCTG
ATAAAGCGGGCCATGTTAAGGGCGGTTTTTTCCTGTTTGGTCACTGATGCCTCCGTGTAAGGGGGATTTC
TGTTCATGGGGGTAATGATACCGATGAAACGAGAGAGGATGCTCACGATACGGGTTACTGATGATGAACA
TGCCCGGTTACTGGAACGTTGTGAGGGTAAACAACTGGCGGTATGGATGCGGCGGGACCAGAGAAAAATC
ACTCAGGGTCAATGCCAGCGCTTCGTTAATACAGATGTAGGTGTTCCACAGGGTAGCCAGCAGCATCCTG
CGATGCAGATCCGGAACATAATGGTGCAGGGCGCTGACTTCCGCGTTTCCAGACTTTACGAAACACGGAA
ACCGAAGACCATTCATGTTGTTGCTCAGGTCGCAGACGTTTTGCAGCAGCAGTCGCTTCACGTTCGCTCG
CGTATCGGTGATTCATTCTGCTAACCAGTAAGGCAACCCCGCCAGCCTAGCCGGGTCCTCAACGACAGGA
GCACGATCATGCGCACCCGTGGGGCCGCCATGCCGGCGATAATGGCCTGCTTCTCGCCGAAACGTTTGGT
GGCGGGACCAGTGACGAAGGCTTGAGCGAGGGCGTGCAAGATTCCGAATACCGCAAGCGACAGGCCGATC
ATCGTCGCGCTCCAGCGAAAGCGGTCCTCGCCGAAAATGACCCAGAGCGCTGCCGGCACCTGTCCTACGA
GTTGCATGATAAAGAAGACAGTCATAAGTGCGGCGACGATAGTCATGCCCCGCGCCCACCGGAAGGAGCT
GACTGGGTTGAAGGCTCTCAAGGGCATCGGTCGAGATCCCGGTGCCTAATGAGTGAGCTAACTTACATTA
ATTGCGTTGCGCTCACTGCCCGCTTTCCAGTCGGGAAACCTGTCGTGCCAGCTGCATTAATGAATCGGCC
AACGCGCGGGGAGAGGCGGTTTGCGTATTGGGCGCCAGGGTGGTTTTTCTTTTCACCAGTGAGACGGGCA
ACAGCTGATTGCCCTTCACCGCCTGGCCCTGAGAGAGTTGCAGCAAGCGGTCCACGCTGGTTTGCCCCAG
CAGGCGAAAATCCTGTTTGATGGTGGTTAACGGCGGGATATAACATGAGCTGTCTTCGGTATCGTCGTAT
CCCACTACCGAGATATCCGCACCAACGCGCAGCCCGGACTCGGTAATGGCGCGCATTGCGCCCAGCGCCA
TCTGATCGTTGGCAACCAGCATCGCAGTGGGAACGATGCCCTCATTCAGCATTTGCATGGTTTGTTGAAA
ACCGGACATGGCACTCCAGTCGCCTTCCCGTTCCGCTATCGGCTGAATTTGATTGCGAGTGAGATATTTA
TGCCAGCCAGCCAGACGCAGACGCGCCGAGACAGAACTTAATGGGCCCGCTAACAGCGCGATTTGCTGGT
GACCCAATGCGACCAGATGCTCCACGCCCAGTCGCGTACCGTCTTCATGGGAGAAAATAATACTGTTGAT
GGGTGTCTGGTCAGAGACATCAAGAAATAACGCCGGAACATTAGTGCAGGCAGCTTCCACAGCAATGGCA
TCCTGGTCATCCAGCGGATAGTTAATGATCAGCCCACTGACGCGTTGCGCGAGAAGATTGTGCACCGCCG
CTTTACAGGCTTCGACGCCGCTTCGTTCTACCATCGACACCACCACGCTGGCACCCAGTTGATCGGCGCG
AGATTTAATCGCCGCGACAATTTGCGACGGCGCGTGCAGGGCCAGACTGGAGGTGGCAACGCCAATCAGC
AACGACTGTTTGCCCGCCAGTTGTTGTGCCACGCGGTTGGGAATGTAATTCAGCTCCGCCATCGCCGCTT
CCACTTTTTCCCGCGTTTTCGCAGAAACGTGGCTGGCCTGGTTCACCACGCGGGAAACGGTCTGATAAGA
GACACCGGCATACTCTGCGACATCGTATAACGTTACTGGTTTCACATTCACCACCCTGAATTGACTCTCT
TCCGGGCGCTATCATGCCATACCGCGAAAGGTTTTGCGCCATTCGATGGTGTCCGGGATCTCGACGCTCT
CCCTTATGCGACTCCTGCATTAGGAAGCAGCCCAGTAGTAGGTTGAGGCCGTTGAGCACCGCCGCCGCAA
GGAATGGTGCATGCAAGGAGATGGCGCCCAACAGTCCCCCGGCCACGGGGCCTGCCACCATACCCACGCC
GAAACAAGCGCTCATGAGCCCGAAGTGGCGAGCCCGATCTTCCCCATCGGTGATGTCGGCGATATAGGCG
CCAGCAACCGCACCTGTGGCGCCGGTGATGCCGGCCACGATGCGTCCGGCGTAGAGGATCGAGATCTCGA
TCCCGCGAAATTAATACGACTCACTATAGGGGAATTGTGAGCGGATAACAATTCCCCTCTAGAAATAATT
TTGTTTAACTTTAAGAAGGAGATATACATATGCATCACCATCATCACCACGATGACGATGACAAGGTTGG
AGGAGCAGTGGTGACGGGTGTGACAGCAGTAGCCCAGAAGACAGTGGAGGGAGCAGGGAGCATTGCAGCA
GCCACTGGCTTTGTCGCGAAGGACCAGTTGGGCAAGAATGAAGAAGGAGCCCCACAGGAAGGAATTCTGG
AAGATATGCCTGTGGATCCTGACAATGAGGCTTATGAAATGCCTTCTGAGGAAGGGTATCAAGACTATGA
ACCTGAAGCCTAACTCGAGCACCACCACCACCACCACTGAGATCCGGCTGCTAACAAAGCCCGAAAGGAA
GCTGAGTTGGCTGCTGCCACCGCTGAGCAATAACTAGCATAACCCCTTGGGGCCTCTAAACGGGTCTTGA
GGGGTTTTTTGCTGAAAGGAGGAACTATATCCGGAT
Features (pLannotate 1.2.2; 19 found; start..end, strand, type, name):
     12..440     +  rep_origin     f1 ori (sequence partly withheld): f1 bacteriophage origin of replication; arrow indicates direction of (+) strand synthesis
    493..597     +  promoter       AmpR promoter: bla
    598..1458    +  CDS            AmpR: β-lactamase; bla; confers resistance to ampicillin, carbenicillin, and related antibiotics
   1629..2217    +  rep_origin     ori: high-copy-number ColE1/pMB1/pBR322/pUC origin of replication
   2403..2542    -  misc_feature   bom: basis of mobility region from pBR322
   2644..2835    -  CDS            rop: Rop protein, which maintains plasmids at low copy number; rop
   2852..3232    +  CDS            YPB1_ECOLX: Protein predicted: Swiss-Prot protein existence level 4. From Escherichia coli.
   3304..3595    -  CDS            TcR (fragment): tetracycline efflux protein; tet; confers resistance to tetracycline
   3610..3631    -  protein_bind   CAP binding site: CAP binding activates transcription in the presence of cAMP. E. coli catabolite activator protein
   3644..4726    -  CDS            lacI: lac repressor; lacI; The lac repressor binds to the lac operator to inhibit transcription in E. coli. This inhibition can be relieved by adding lactose or isopropyl-β-D-thiogalactopyranoside (IPTG).
   4727..4804    -  promoter       lacI promoter: lacI
   4812..5091    -  CDS            TcR (fragment): tetracycline efflux protein; tet; confers resistance to tetracycline
   5113..5131    +  promoter       T7 promoter: promoter for bacteriophage T7 RNA polymerase
   5132..5156    +  protein_bind   lac operator: The lac repressor binds to the lac operator to inhibit transcription in E. coli. This inhibition can be relieved by adding lactose or isopropyl-β-D-thiogalactopyranoside (IPTG). lac repressor encoded by lacI
   5171..5193    +  RBS            RBS: efficient ribosome binding site from bacteriophage T7 gene 10 (Olins and Rangwala, 1989)
   5237..5461    +  CDS            SNCA (fragment): SYUA_HUMAN - Also known as NACP, PARK1. Experimental evidence at protein level: Swiss-Prot protein existence level 1. Neuronal protein that plays several roles in synaptic activity such as regulation of synaptic vesicle trafficking and subsequent neurotransmitter release. Participates as a monomer in synaptic vesicle exocytosis by enhancing vesicle priming, fusion and dilation of exocytotic fusion pores (PubMed:28288128, PubMed:30404828). Mechanistically, acts by increasing local Ca(2+) release from microdomains which is essential for the enhancement of ATP-induced exocytosis (PubMed:30404828)
   5471..5488    +  CDS            9xHis (fragment): 9xHis affinity tag
   5498..5547    +  CDS            SET1 (fragment): solubility-enhancement tag derived from T7 phage gene 10B
   5555..5602    +  terminator     T7 terminator: transcription terminator for bacteriophage T7 RNA polymerase
