[The description below was written by a language model from this plasmid's Addgene catalogue record and pLannotate feature annotations shown in this document.]
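Description:
pET21a asyn(66-140) K96A is a bacterial expression plasmid built on the pET21a backbone for overproducing an N-terminally truncated form of human alpha-synuclein (SNCA) in E. coli. It carries the pBR322-type origin together with the bom site and the rop gene, which keeps copy number low as the catalogue entry notes, and is selected with ampicillin through the bla (AmpR) cassette. An f1 origin is also present, along with short tetracycline-resistance fragments that are non-functional remnants of the pBR322 lineage.

The insert encodes residues 66–140 of alpha-synuclein with lysine 96 replaced by alanine. The annotated SNCA fragment of 225 nt matches a 75-residue segment. Expression is driven by the T7 promoter with an adjacent lac operator and the T7 gene 10 ribosome binding site, and ends at the T7 terminator. The plasmid-borne lacI gene supplies repressor, so transcription is held off until IPTG induction in a host that provides T7 RNA polymerase.

The catalogue lists a 6xHis tag at the N terminus of the insert. A gap of roughly 40 nt between the ribosome binding site and the SNCA fragment could hold such a tag, but no feature is annotated there. The only His-tag annotation is the vector's own His sequence downstream of the insert, and the table does not show whether it is in frame or follows a stop codon.

According to the associated publication title, the construct belongs to a study of which charged residues are essential for fibril formation by a lysosome-derived N-terminal truncation of alpha-synuclein. The K96A variant serves to produce recombinant protein for testing the contribution of that lysine.
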