Addgene plasmid #240585: pET21a asyn(66-140) K96A
Purpose: Overexpress truncated alpha-Synuclein protein
Depositing lab: Jennifer Lee. Depositing organization: National Heart, Lung, and Blood Institute (NHLBI). Publication: Defining essential charged residues in fibril formation of a lysosomal derived N-terminal alpha-synuclein truncation. McGlinchey RP, Ramos S, Dimitriadis EK, Wilson CB, Lee JC. Nat Commun. 2025 Apr 23;16(1):3825. doi: 10.1038/s41467-025-58899-9. PubMed 40268916.
Backbone
  Vector backbone: pET21a
  Vector type: Bacterial Expression
Growth in bacteria
  Bacterial resistance: Ampicillin, 100 μg/mL
  Growth temperature: 37°C
  Growth strain: DH5alpha
  Copy number: Low Copy
Gene/Insert
  Gene/Insert name: aSyn
  Species: H. sapiens (human)
  Mutation: aa 66-140 only, K96A
  Entrez Gene: SNCA (a.k.a. NACP, PARK1, PARK4, PD1)
  Promoter: T7
  Tag / fusion protein: 6xHis (N terminal on insert)
  Cloning method: Other
  Sequencing primers: 5′ T7 fwd
Terms and licenses: Academic/Nonprofit Terms; Industry Terms: Not Available to Industry
How to cite: pET21a asyn(66-140) K96A was a gift from Jennifer Lee (Addgene plasmid # 240585 ; http://n2t.net/addgene:240585 ; RRID:Addgene_240585)
